>Addgene plasmid #107766 | Cox7c-pHLuorin-sems | addgene full sequence | sequence record 208583 | Addgene NGS Result
GACGGATCGGGAGATCTCCCGATCCCCTATGGTGCACTCTCAGTACAATCTGCTCTGATGCCGCATAGTT
AAGCCAGTATCTGCTCCCTGCTTGTGTGTTGGAGGTCGCTGAGTAGTGCGCGAGCAAAATTTAAGCTACA
ACAAGGCAAGGCTTGACCGACAATTGCATGAAGAATCTGCTTAGGGTTAGGCGTTTTGCGCTGCTTCGCG
ATGTACGGGCCAGATATACGCGTTGACATTGATTATTGACTAGTTATTAATAGTAATCAATTACGGGGTC
ATTAGTTCATAGCCCATATATGGAGTTCCGCGTTACATAACTTACGGTAAATGGCCCGCCTGGCTGACCG
CCCAACGACCCCCGCCCATTGACGTCAATAATGACGTATGTTCCCATAGTAACGCCAATAGGGACTTTCC
ATTGACGTCAATGGGTGGAGTATTTACGGTAAACTGCCCACTTGGCAGTACATCAAGTGTATCATATGCC
AAGTACGCCCCCTATTGACGTCAATGACGGTAAATGGCCCGCCTGGCATTATGCCCAGTACATGACCTTA
TGGGACTTTCCTACTTGGCAGTACATCTACGTATTAGTCATCGCTATTACCATGGTGATGCGGTTTTGGC
AGTACATCAATGGGCGTGGATAGCGGTTTGACTCACGGGGATTTCCAAGTCTCCACCCCATTGACGTCAA
TGGGAGTTTGTTTTGGCACCAAAATCAACGGGACTTTCCAAAATGTCGTAACAACTCCGCCCCATTGACG
CAAATGGGCGGTAGGCGTGTACGGTGGGAGGTCTATATAAGCAGAGCTCTCTGGCTAACTAGAGAACCCA
CTGCTTACTGGCTTATCGAAATTAATACGACTCACTATAGGGAGACCCAAGCTTGGTACCGAGCTCGGAT
CGATATCATGTTGGGCCAGAGCATCCGGAGGTTCACAACCTCTGTGGTCCGTAGGAGCCACTATGAGGAG
GGCCCTGGGAAGAATTTGCCATTTTCAGTGGAAAACAAGTGGTCGTTACTAGCTAAGATGTGTTTGTACT
TTGGATCTGCATTTGCTACACCCTTCCTTGTAGTAAGACACCAACTGCTTAAAACAGAATTCACCATGAG
TAAAGGAGAAGAACTTTTCACTGGAGTTGTCCCAATTCTTGTTGAATTAGATGGTGATGTTAATGGGCAC
AAATTTTCTGTCAGTGGAGAGGGTGAAGGTGATGCAACATACGGAAAACTTACCCTTAAATTTATTTGCA
CTACTGGAAAACTACCTGTTCCTTGGCCAACACTTGTCACTACTTTAACTTATGGTGTTCAATGCTTTTC
AAGATACCCAGATCATATGAAACGGCATGACTTTTTCAAGAGTGCCATGCCCGAAGGTTATGTACAGGAA
AGAACTATATTTTTCAAAGATGACGGGAACTACAAGACACGTGCTGAAGTCAAGTTTGAAGGTGATACCC
TTGTTAATAGAATCGAGTTAAAAGGTATTGATTTTAAAGAAGATGGAAACATTCTTGGACACAAATTGGA
ATACAACTATAACGATCACCAGGTGTACATCATGGCAGACAAACAAAAGAATGGAATCAAAGCTAACTTC
AAAATTAGACACAACATTGAAGATGGAGGCGTTCAACTAGCAGACCATTATCAACAAAATACTCCAATTG
GCGATGGGCCCGTCCTTTTACCAGACAACCATTACCTGTTTACAACTTCTACTCTTTCGAAAGATCCCAA
CGAAAAGAGAGACCACATGGTCCTTCTTGAGTTTGTAACAGCTGCTGGGATTACACATGGCATGGATGAA
CTATACAAAACCGGTGGATCCCTCGAGTGAGGCGGCCGCATAGATAACTGATCCAGTGTGCTGGAATTAA
TTCGCTGTCTGCGAGGGCCAGCTGTTGGGGTGAGTACTCCCTCTCAAAAGCGGGCATGACTTCTGCGCTA
AGATTGTCAGTTTCCAAAAACGAGGAGGATTTGATATTCACCTGGCCCGCGGTGATGCCTTTGAGGGTGG
CCGCGTCCATCTGGTCAGAAAAGACAATCTTTTTGTTGTCAAGCTTGAGGTGTGGCAGGCTTGAGATCTG
GCCATACACTTGAGTGACAATGACATCCACTTTGCCTTTCTCTCCACAGGTGTCCACTCCCAGGTCCAAC
TGCAGGTCGAGCATGCATCTAGGGCGGCCAATTCCGCCCCTCTCCCCCCCCCCCCTCCCCCCCCCCTAAC
GTTACTGGCCGAAGCCGCTTGGAATAAGGCCGGTGTGCGTTTGTCTATATGTTATTTTCCACCATATTGC
CGTCTTTTGGCAATGTGAGGGCCCGGAAACCTGGCCCTGTCTTCTTGACGAGCATTCCTAGGGGTCTTTC
CCCTCTCGCCAAAGGAATGCAAGGTCTGTTGAATGTCGTGAAGGAAGCAGTTCCTCTGGAAGCTTCTTGA
AGACAAACAACGTCTGTAGCGACCCTTTGCAGGCAGCGGAACCCCCCACCTGGCGACAGGTGCCTCTGCG
GCCAAAAGCCACGTGTATAAGATACACCTGCAAAGGCGGCACAACCCCAGTGCCACGTTGTGAGTTGGAT
AGTTGTGGAAAGAGTCAAATGGCTCTCCTCAAGCGTATTCAACAAGGGGCTGAAGGATGCCCAGAAGGTA
CCCCATTGTATGGGATCTGATCTGGGGCCTCGGTGCACATGCTTTACATGTGTTTAGTCGAGGTTAAAAA
AACGTCTAGGCCCCCCGAACCACGGGGACGTGGTTTTCCTTTGAAAAACACGATGATAAGCTTGCCACAA
CCCGGGATAATTCCTGCAGCCAATATGGGATCGGCCATTGAACAAGATGGATTGCACGCAGGTTCTCCGG
CCGCTTGGGTGGAGAGGCTATTCGGCTATGACTGGGCACAACAGACAATCGGCTGCTCTGATGCCGCCGT
GTTCCGGCTGTCAGCGCAGGGGCGCCCGGTTCTTTTTGTCAAGACCGACCTGTCCGGTGCCCTGAATGAA
CTGCAGGACGAGGCAGCGCGGCTATCGTGGCTGGCCACGACGGGCGTTCCTTGCGCAGCTGTGCTCGACG
TTGTCACTGAAGCGGGAAGGGACTGGCTGCTATTGGGCGAAGTGCCGGGGCAGGATCTCCTGTCATCTCA
CCTTGCTCCTGCCGAGAAAGTATCCATCATGGCTGATGCAATGCGGCGGCTGCATACGCTTGATCCGGCT
ACCTGCCCATTCGACCACCAAGCGAAACATCGCATCGAGCGAGCACGTACTCGGATGGAAGCCGGTCTTG
TCGATCAGGATGATCTGGACGAAGAGCATCAGGGGCTCGCGCCAGCCGAACTGTTCGCCAGGCTCAAGGC
GCGCATGCCCGACGGCGATGATCTCGTCGTGACCCATGGCGATGCCTGCTTGCCGAATATCATGGTGGAA
AATGGCCGCTTTTCTGGATTCATCGACTGTGGCCGGCTGGGTGTGGCGGACCGCTATCAGGACATAGCGT
TGGCTACCCGTGATATTGCTGAAGAGCTTGGCGGCGAATGGGCTGACCGCTTCCTCGTGCTTTACGGTAT
CGCCGCTCCCGATTCGCAGCGCATCGCCTTCTATCGCCTTCTTGACGAGTTCTTCTGAGGGGATCAATTC
TCTAGATAACTGATCATAATCAGCCATACCACATTTGTAGAGGTTTTACTTGCTTTAAAAAACCTCCCAC
ACCTCCCCCTGAACCTGAAACATAAAATGAATGCAATTGTTGTTGTTAACTTGTTTATTGCAGCTTATAA
TGGTTACAAATAAAGCAATAGCATCACAAATTTCACAAATAAAGCATTTTTTTCACTGCATTCTAGTTGT
GGTTTGTCCAAACTCATCAATGTATCTTAACGCGTCGAGTGCATTCTAGTTGTGGTTTGTCCAAACTCAT
CAATGTATCTTATCATGTCTGTATACCGTCGACCTCTAGCTAGAGCTTGGCGTAATCATGGTCATAGCTG
TTTCCTGTGTGAAATTGTTATCCGCTCACAATTCCACACAACATACGAGCCGGAAGCATAAAGTGTAAAG
CCTGGGGTGCCTAATGAGTGAGCTAACTCACATTAATTGCGTTGCGCTCACTGCCCGCTTTCCAGTCGGG
AAACCTGTCGTGCCAGCTGCATTAATGAATCGGCCAACGCGCGGGGAGAGGCGGTTTGCGTATTGGGCGC
TCTTCCGCTTCCTCGCTCACTGACTCGCTGCGCTCGGTCGTTCGGCTGCGGCGAGCGGTATCAGCTCACT
CAAAGGCGGTAATACGGTTATCCACAGAATCAGGGGATAACGCAGGAAAGAACATGTGAGCAAAAGGCCA
GCAAAAGGCCAGGAACCGTAAAAAGGCCGCGTTGCTGGCGTTTTTCCATAGGCTCCGCCCCCCTGACGAG
CATCACAAAAATCGACGCTCAAGTCAGAGGTGGCGAAACCCGACAGGACTATAAAGATACCAGGCGTTTC
CCCCTGGAAGCTCCCTCGTGCGCTCTCCTGTTCCGACCCTGCCGCTTACCGGATACCTGTCCGCCTTTCT
CCCTTCGGGAAGCGTGGCGCTTTCTCATAGCTCACGCTGTAGGTATCTCAGTTCGGTGTAGGTCGTTCGC
TCCAAGCTGGGCTGTGTGCACGAACCCCCCGTTCAGCCCGACCGCTGCGCCTTATCCGGTAACTATCGTC
TTGAGTCCAACCCGGTAAGACACGACTTATCGCCACTGGCAGCAGCCACTGGTAACAGGATTAGCAGAGC
GAGGTATGTAGGCGGTGCTACAGAGTTCTTGAAGTGGTGGCCTAACTACGGCTACACTAGAAGAACAGTA
TTTGGTATCTGCGCTCTGCTGAAGCCAGTTACCTTCGGAAAAAGAGTTGGTAGCTCTTGATCCGGCAAAC
AAACCACCGCTGGTAGCGGTGGTTTTTTTGTTTGCAAGCAGCAGATTACGCGCAGAAAAAAAGGATCTCA
AGAAGATCCTTTGATCTTTTCTACGGGGTCTGACGCTCAGTGGAACGAAAACTCACGTTAAGGGATTTTG
GTCATGAGATTATCAAAAAGGATCTTCACCTAGATCCTTTTAAATTAAAAATGAAGTTTTAAATCAATCT
AAAGTATATATGAGTAAACTTGGTCTGACAGTTACCAATGCTTAATCAGTGAGGCACCTATCTCAGCGAT
CTGTCTATTTCGTTCATCCATAGTTGCCTGACTCCCCGTCGTGTAGATAACTACGATACGGGAGGGCTTA
CCATCTGGCCCCAGTGCTGCAATGATACCGCGAGACCCACGCTCACCGGCTCCAGATTTATCAGCAATAA
ACCAGCCAGCCGGAAGGGCCGAGCGCAGAAGTGGTCCTGCAACTTTATCCGCCTCCATCCAGTCTATTAA
TTGTTGCCGGGAAGCTAGAGTAAGTAGTTCGCCAGTTAATAGTTTGCGCAACGTTGTTGCCATTGCTACA
GGCATCGTGGTGTCACGCTCGTCGTTTGGTATGGCTTCATTCAGCTCCGGTTCCCAACGATCAAGGCGAG
TTACATGATCCCCCATGTTGTGCAAAAAAGCGGTTAGCTCCTTCGGTCCTCCGATCGTTGTCAGAAGTAA
GTTGGCCGCAGTGTTATCACTCATGGTTATGGCAGCACTGCATAATTCTCTTACTGTCATGCCATCCGTA
AGATGCTTTTCTGTGACTGGTGAGTACTCAACCAAGTCATTCTGAGAATAGTGTATGCGGCGACCGAGTT
GCTCTTGCCCGGCGTCAATACGGGATAATACCGCGCCACATAGCAGAACTTTAAAAGTGCTCATCATTGG
AAAACGTTCTTCGGGGCGAAAACTCTCAAGGATCTTACCGCTGTTGAGATCCAGTTCGATGTAACCCACT
CGTGCACCCAACTGATCTTCAGCATCTTTTACTTTCACCAGCGTTTCTGGGTGAGCAAAAACAGGAAGGC
AAAATGCCGCAAAAAAGGGAATAAGGGCGACACGGAAATGTTGAATACTCATACTCTTCCTTTTTCAATA
TTATTGAAGCATTTATCAGGGTTATTGTCTCATGAGCGGATACATATTTGAATGTATTTAGAAAAATAAA
CAAATAGGGGTTCCGCGCACATTTCCCCGAAAAGTGCCACCTGACGTC
Features (pLannotate 1.2.2; 20 found; start..end, strand, type, name):
     28..80      -  misc_feature   bom (fragment): basis of mobility region from pBR322
    235..614     +  enhancer       CMV enhancer: human cytomegalovirus immediate early enhancer
    615..818     +  promoter       CMV promoter: human cytomegalovirus (CMV) immediate early promoter
    814..847     +  LTR            5' LTR (truncated) (fragment): truncated 5' long terminal repeat (LTR) from HIV-1
    863..881     +  promoter       T7 promoter: promoter for bacteriophage T7 RNA polymerase
    918..1106    +  CDS            COX7C: COX7C_HUMAN - Experimental evidence at protein level: Swiss-Prot protein existence level 1. Component of the cytochrome c oxidase, the last enzyme in the mitochondrial electron transport chain which drives oxidative phosphorylation. The respiratory chain contains 3 multisubunit complexes succinate dehydrogenase (complex II, CII), ubiquinol- cytochrome c oxidoreductase (cytochrome b-c1 complex, complex III, CIII) and cytochrome c oxidase (complex IV, CIV), that cooperate to transfer electrons derived from NADH and succinate to molecular oxygen, creating an electrochemical gradient over the inne
   1116..1829    +  CDS            superecliptic pHluorin: pH-sensitive mutant of green fluorescent protein (Ng et al., 2002) excited strongly by blue light at neutral pH but minimally fluorescent at acidic pH
   1920..2149    +  intron         chimeric intron: chimera between introns from adenovirus and immunoglobulin heavy chain genes
   2327..2789    +  misc_feature   IRES: internal ribosome entry site (IRES) of the encephalomyocarditis virus (EMCV)
   2825..3628    +  CDS            NeoR/KanR: aminoglycoside phosphotransferase from Tn5; aph(3')-II (or nptII); confers resistance to neomycin, kanamycin, and G418 (Geneticin®)
   3651..3735    +  CDS            large T antigen (fragment): large T antigen from SV40 (simian virus 40)
   3758..3879    +  polyA_signal   SV40 poly(A) signal: SV40 polyadenylation signal
   3890..3941    +  polyA_signal   SV40 poly(A) signal (fragment): SV40 polyadenylation signal
   4005..4021    -  protein_bind   lac operator: The lac repressor binds to the lac operator to inhibit transcription in E. coli. This inhibition can be relieved by adding lactose or isopropyl-β-D-thiogalactopyranoside (IPTG). lac repressor encoded by lacI
   4029..4059    -  promoter       lac promoter: promoter for the E. coli lac operon
   4074..4095    -  protein_bind   CAP binding site: CAP binding activates transcription in the presence of cAMP. E. coli catabolite activator protein
   4108..4200    -  CDS            lacI (fragment): lac repressor; lacI; The lac repressor binds to the lac operator to inhibit transcription in E. coli. This inhibition can be relieved by adding lactose or isopropyl-β-D-thiogalactopyranoside (IPTG).
   4383..4971    -  rep_origin     ori: high-copy-number ColE1/pMB1/pBR322/pUC origin of replication
   5142..6002    -  CDS            AmpR: β-lactamase; bla; confers resistance to ampicillin, carbenicillin, and related antibiotics
   6003..6107    -  promoter       AmpR promoter: bla
