[The description below was written by a language model from this plasmid's Addgene catalogue record and pLannotate feature annotations shown in this document.]
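Description:
Cox7c-pHLuorin-sems is a mammalian expression plasmid of about 6.1 kb built on the pSems26b backbone. It encodes human COX7C, a small subunit of mitochondrial cytochrome c oxidase (respiratory complex IV), fused at its C terminus to superecliptic pHluorin. In bacteria the plasmid is maintained at high copy through a ColE1/pUC-type origin and selected with ampicillin via the β-lactamase gene and its own promoter. Short remnants of lac regulatory elements, a bom fragment and a T7 promoter upstream of the insert are also annotated as backbone carry-overs. A brief match to an HIV-1 LTR fragment just after the CMV promoter is probably only a short sequence similarity, not a functional viral element.

Expression in mammalian cells is driven by the CMV immediate-early enhancer and promoter. The fusion open reading frame is followed by a chimeric intron, an EMCV IRES and the neomycin phosphotransferase gene, and the unit ends in SV40 polyadenylation signals. This layout places the fusion protein and the resistance marker on one bicistronic transcript, so G418 selection enriches for cells that also express the tagged subunit, which is useful for generating stable lines.

Superecliptic pHluorin is a GFP variant that fluoresces strongly at neutral pH and is quenched under acidic conditions. Anchoring it to a complex IV subunit therefore serves two purposes. It fluorescently labels cytochrome c oxidase in living cells, and it reports local pH at the site where the COX7C C terminus resides. These match the stated purposes of labeling cytochrome c oxidase and measuring pH. The cloning sites used to insert the fusion are not recorded.
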