Addgene plasmid #107766: Cox7c-pHLuorin-sems
Purpose: labeling of mitochondrial cytochrome c oxidase, pH measurements
Depositing lab: Karin Busch. Depositing organization: Universität Münster. Publication: Lifetime imaging of GFP at CoxVIIIa reports respiratory supercomplex assembly in live cells. Rieger B, Shalaeva DN, Sohnel AC, Kohl W, Duwe P, Mulkidjanian AY, Busch KB. Sci Rep. 2017 Apr 6;7:46055. doi: 10.1038/srep46055. PubMed 28383048.
Backbone
  Vector backbone: pSems26b
  Backbone manufacturer: NEB Biosciences
  Backbone size w/o insert (bp): 5052
  Total vector size (bp): 6129
  Vector type: Mammalian Expression
  Selectable markers: Neomycin (select with G418)
Growth in bacteria
  Bacterial resistance: Ampicillin, 100 μg/mL
  Growth temperature: 37°C
  Growth strain: DH5alpha
  Copy number: High Copy
Gene/Insert
  Gene/Insert name: Subunit Cox7c fused to pHluorin (alt names: Cox7c-sEcGFP; Cox7c)
  Species: H. sapiens (human)
  Insert size (bp): 1077
  Entrez Gene: COX7C
  Promoter: CMV
  Tag / fusion protein: pHluorin (C terminal on insert)
  Cloning method: Restriction Enzyme; 5′ cloning site unknown (unknown if destroyed); 3′ cloning site unknown (unknown if destroyed)
  Sequencing primers: 5′ CMV-F; 3′ GFP-R
Terms and licenses: Academic/Nonprofit Terms; Industry Terms: Not Available to Industry
How to cite: Cox7c-pHLuorin-sems was a gift from Karin Busch (Addgene plasmid # 107766 ; http://n2t.net/addgene:107766 ; RRID:Addgene_107766)
